>Addgene plasmid #182486 | Linked Free PcPTS | addgene full sequence | sequence record 360437 | Addgene NGS Result
TCTAATTTGTGAGTTTAGTATACATGCATTTACTTATAATACAGTTTTTTAGTTTTGCTGGCCGCATCTT
CTCAAATATGCTTCCCAGCCTGCTTTTCTGTAACGTTCACCCTCTACCTTAGCATCCCTTCCCTTTGCAA
ATAGTCCTACTAGTTATAGTTTTTTCTCCTTGACGTTAAAGTATAGAGGTATATTAACAATTTTTTGTTG
ATACTTTTATGACATTTGAATAAGAAGTAATACAAACCGAAAATGTTGAAAGTATTAGTTAAAGTGGTTA
TGCAGCTTTTGCATTTATATATCTGTTAATAGATCAAAAATCATCGCTTCGCTGATTAATTACCCCAGAA
ATAAGGCTAAAAAACTAATCGCATTATTATCCTATGGTTGTTAATTTGATTCGTTGATTTGAAGGTTTGT
GGGGCCAGGTTACTGCCAATTTTTCCTCTTCATAACCATAAAAGCTAGTATTGTAGAATCTTTATTGTTC
GGAGCAGTGCGGCGCGAGGCACATCTGCGTTTCAGGAACGCGACCGGTGAAGACCAGGACGCACGGAGGA
GAGTCTTCCGTCGGAGGGCTGTCGCCCGCTCGGCGGCTTCTAATCCGTACTTCAATATAGCAATGAGCAG
TTAAGCGTATTACTGAAAGTTCCAAAGAGAAGGTTTTTTTAGGCTAAGATAATGGGGCTCTTTACATTTC
CACAACATATAAGTAAGATTAGATATGGATATGTATATGGTGGTATTGCCATGTAATATGATTATTAAAC
TTCTTTGCGTCCATCCAAAAAAAAAAGTAAGAATTTTTGAAAATTCAATATAAGGATCCAAAATGGCTTC
AGAAAAAGAAATTAGGAGAGAGAGATTCTTGAACGTTTTCCCTAAATTAGTAGAGGAATTGAACGCATCG
CTTTTGGCTTACGGTATGCCTAAGGAAGCATGTGACTGGTATGCCCACTCATTGAACTACAACACTCCAG
GCGGTAAGTTAAATAGAGGTTTGTCCGTTGTGGACACGTATGCTATTCTCTCCAACAAGACCGTTGAACA
ATTGGGGCAAGAAGAATACGAAAAGGTTGCTATTCTAGGTTGGTGCATTGAGTTGTTGCAGGCTTACTTC
TTGGTCGCCGATGATATGATGGACAAGTCCATTACCAGAAGAGGCCAACCATGTTGGTACAAGGTTCCTG
AAGTTGGGGAAATTGCCATCAATGACGCATTCATGTTAGAGGCTGCTATCTACAAGCTTTTGAAATCTCA
CTTCAGAAACGAAAAATACTACATAGATATCACCGAATTGTTCCATGAAGTCACCTTCCAAACCGAATTG
GGCCAATTGATGGACTTAATCACTGCACCTGAAGACAAAGTCGACTTGAGTAAGTTCTCCCTAAAGAAGC
ACTCCTTCATAGTTACTTTCAAGACTGCTTACTATTCTTTCTACTTGCCTGTCGCATTGGCTATGTACGT
TGCCGGTATCACAGATGAAAAGGATTTGAAACAAGCCAGAGATGTCTTGATTCCATTGGGTGAATATTTC
CAAATTCAAGATGACTACTTAGACTGCTTCGGTACCCCAGAACAGATCGGTAAGATCGGTACAGATATCC
AAGATAACAAATGTTCTTGGGTAATCAACAAGGCATTAGAACTTGCTTCCGCAGAACAAAGAAAGACTTT
AGACGAAAATTACGGTAAGAAGGACTCAGTCGCAGAAGCCAAATGCAAAAAGATTTTCAATGACTTGAAA
ATCGACCAGTTATACCACGAATATGAAGAGTCTGTTGCCAAGGATTTGAAGGCCAAGATCTCCCAAGTCG
ACGAGTCTCGTGGCTTCAAAGCCGACGTCTTAACTGCGTTTTTGAACAAAGTTTACAAGAGAAGCAAAAG
ATCTGCTGGTGGAGGAGGTACTGGTGGTGCTGAGCTCATGGAATTGTATGCTCAATCTGTTGGTGTTGGT
GCTGCATCAAGACCTCTAGCCAATTTTCATCAATGTGTATGGGGAGACAAATTCATTGTTTACAACCCAC
AATCATCCCAGGCTGGAGAGAGAGAACAGGCTGAGGAGCTTAAAGTAGAGCTAAAAAGAGAGCTTAAGGA
AGCATCAGATAATTATATGAGGCAACTGAAAATGGTAGATGCAATACAACGTTTAGGCATTGACTATTTA
TTTGTCGAAGATGTTGATGAAGCTTTGAAGAATTTGTTTGAAATGTTTGATGCTTTCTGCAAGAATAATC
ATGACATGCACGCCACTGCTCTATCCTTTCGTCTTCTAAGACAACATGGCTATAGAGTTTCATGTGAAGT
TTTTGAAAAGTTTAAGGATGGCAAAGATGGATTTAAGGTTCCAAATGAGGATGGAGCCGTTGCAGTCCTT
GAATTCTTCGAAGCCACTCATTTGAGAGTCCATGGAGAAGACGTCCTTGATAATGCTTTTGTCTTCACTA
GGAACTACTTGGAATCAGTCTATGCAACTTTGAACGATCCAACCGCGAATCAAGTCCACAACGCATTGAA
TGAGTTCTCTTTTAGGAGAGGATTGCCACGTGTGGAAGCAAGGAAGTACATATCAATCTACGAGCAATAC
GCATCTCATCACAAAGGCTTGTTAAAACTTGCTAAGCTGGATTTCAACTTGGTACAAGCTTTGCACAGAA
GGGAGCTGAGTGAAGATTCTAGGTGGTGGAAGACTTTACAAGTGCCCACAGAGCTATCATTCGTTAGAGA
TAGGTTGGTGGAGTCCTACTTTTGGGCTTCGGGATCTTATTTCGAACCGAATTATTCGGTAGCTAGGATG
ATTTTAGCAAAAGGATTAGCTGTATTATCTCTTATGGACGATGTGTATGATGCATATGGTACTTTTGAGG
AATTACAAGTGTTCACAGATGCAATCGAAAGGTGGGATGCTTCATGTTTAGATAAACTTCCAGAGTACAT
GAAAATAGTATACAAGGCCCTTTTGGATGTGTTTGAGGAAGTTGACGAGGAGGTGATCAAGCTAGGTGCA
CCATATAGGGTCTACTATGGAAAAGAAGCCATGAAATATGCCGCTAGAGCTTACATGGAAGAGGCCCAAT
GGAGGGAGCAAAAGCACAAACCCACAACTAAGGAGTATATGAAGCTGGCAACAAAGACCTGTGGCTATAT
AACTCTAATAATATTATCATTTCTTGGAGTGGAAGAGGGCATTGTGACTAAAGAAGCCTTCGATTGGGTT
TTCTCCAGACCTCCTTTCGTCGAGGCTACTTTAATCATTGCTAGGTTGATCAATGATATTACAGGATGTG
AATTTGAGAATAAAAGGGAGCACGTTAGAACTGCAGTCGAATGCTACATGGAAGAGCACAAAGTGGGAAA
GCAAGAGGTGGTCTCTGAATTTTACAACCAAATGGAGTCAGCATGGAAGGACATAAATGAGTGCTTGCTA
AGACCAGCTGAATTTCCAATCCCTCTACTTAATCTTATTTTAAATTCTGTCAGAACACTTGAGGTTATTT
ACAAAGAGGGCGATTCCTATACACACGTGGGTCCTGCAATGCAAAACATCATCAAGCAGTTGTACCTACA
CCCTGTTCCATATTAACTCGAGATAGATTAATTTAAACAGTATATGTACAGTTTTATATATATATATATA
TATATACATATATAAAGAAACCTGTGCGTTTTTTGTATTTTCAAATACATTTAGTTTTGGCGCCACTTCT
ATAAAAGGTCTCATGATATTGTTACTCTAGAGATCCCAATACAACAGATCACGTGATCTTTTTGTAAGAT
GAAGTTGAAGTAGTGTTGCACCGTGCCAATGCAGGTGGCTATTAGATTAAATATGTGATTTGTTCTATTA
AGTTTCCTGTATAATTAATGGGGAGCGCTGATTCTCTTTTGGTACGCTTCCCATCCAGCATTTCTGTATC
TTTCACCTTCAACCTTAGGATCTCTACCCTTGGCGAAAAGTCCTCTGCCAACAATGATGATATCTGATCC
ACCACTTACAACTTCGTCGACGGTTCTGTACTGCTGACCCAATGCATCGCCTTTGTCGTCTAAACCTACA
CCTGGGGTCATGATTAGCCAATCAAACCCTTCTTCTCTTCCTCCCATATCGTTCTGAGCAATGAACCCAA
TAACGAAATCTTTATCACTCTTTGCAATATCAACGGTACCCTTAGTATATTCACCGTGTGCTAGAGAACC
CTTGGAAGACAATTCAGCAAGCATCAATAATCCCCTTGGTTCTTTGGTGACCTCTTGCGCACCTTGTTTC
AAGCCAGCAACAATACCAGCACCAGTAACCCCGTGGGCGTTGGTGATATCAGACCATTCTGCGATACGGT
AAACGCCCGATGTATATTGTAATTTGACTGTGTTACCGATATCGGCGAATTTTCTGTCCTCAAATATCAA
GAACTTGTATTTCTCTGCCAATGCTTTCAATGGAACGACAGTACCCTCATAACTGAAATCATCCAAGATA
TCAACGTGTGTTTTCAAAAGGCAAATGTATGGACCCAACGTTTCAACAAGTTTCAATAGCTCATCAGTCG
AACGAACGTCAAGAGAAGCACACAAATTGGTCTTCTTTTCATCCATTAAACGTAAAAGTTTCGATGCAAC
CGGACTTGCATGAGTCTCAGCTCTACTGGTATATGATTTTGTGGACATGTTTTATCTTCGTTTCCTGCAG
GTTTTTGTTCTGTGCAGTTGGGTTAAGAATACTGGGCAATTTCATGTTTCTTCAACACTACATATGCGTA
TATATACCAATCTAAGTCTGTGCTCCTTCCTTCGTTCTTCCTTCTGTTCGGAGATTACCGAATCAAAAAA
ATTTAAATGAATTCACTGGCCGTCGTTTTACAACGTCGTGACTGGGAAAACCCTGGCGTTACCCAACTTA
ATCGCCTTGCAGCACATCCCCCTTTCGCCAGCTGGCGTAATAGCGAAGAGGCCCGCACCGATCGCCCTTC
CCAACAGTTGCGCAGCCTGAATGGCGAATGGCGCCTGATGCGGTATTTTCTCCTTACGCATCTGTGCGGT
ATTTCACACCGCATATGGTGCACTCTCAGTACAATCTGCTCTGATGCCGCATAGTTAAGCCAGCCCCGAC
ACCCGCCAACACCCGCTGACGCGCCCTGACGGGCTTGTCTGCTCCCGGCATCCGCTTACAGACAAGCTGT
GACCGTCTCCGGGAGCTGCATGTGTCAGAGGTTTTCACCGTCATCACCGAAACGCGCGAGACGAAAGGGC
CTCGTGATACGCCTATTTTTATAGGTTAATGTCATGATAATAATGGTTTCTTAGACGTCAGGTGGCACTT
TTCGGGGAAATGTGCGCGGAACCCCTATTTGTTTATTTTTCTAAATACATTCAAATATGTATCCGCTCAT
GAGACAATAACCCTGATAAATGCTTCAATAATATTGAAAAAGGAAGAGTATGAGTATTCAACATTTCCGT
GTCGCCCTTATTCCCTTTTTTGCGGCATTTTGCCTTCCTGTTTTTGCTCACCCAGAAACGCTGGTGAAAG
TAAAAGATGCTGAAGATCAGTTGGGTGCACGAGTGGGTTACATCGAACTGGATCTCAACAGCGGTAAGAT
CCTTGAGAGTTTTCGCCCCGAAGAACGTTTTCCAATGATGAGCACTTTTAAAGTTCTGCTATGTGGCGCG
GTATTATCCCGTATTGACGCCGGGCAAGAGCAACTCGGTCGCCGCATACACTATTCTCAGAATGACTTGG
TTGAGTACTCACCAGTCACAGAAAAGCATCTTACGGATGGCATGACAGTAAGAGAATTATGCAGTGCTGC
CATAACCATGAGTGATAACACTGCGGCCAACTTACTTCTGACAACGATCGGAGGACCGAAGGAGCTAACC
GCTTTTTTGCACAACATGGGGGATCATGTAACTCGCCTTGATCGTTGGGAACCGGAGCTGAATGAAGCCA
TACCAAACGACGAGCGTGACACCACGATGCCTGTAGCAATGGCAACAACGTTGCGCAAACTATTAACTGG
CGAACTACTTACTCTAGCTTCCCGGCAACAATTAATAGACTGGATGGAGGCGGATAAAGTTGCAGGACCA
CTTCTGCGCTCGGCCCTTCCGGCTGGCTGGTTTATTGCTGATAAATCTGGAGCCGGTGAGCGTGGGTCTC
GCGGTATCATTGCAGCACTGGGGCCAGATGGTAAGCCCTCCCGTATCGTAGTTATCTACACGACGGGGAG
TCAGGCAACTATGGATGAACGAAATAGACAGATCGCTGAGATAGGTGCCTCACTGATTAAGCATTGGTAA
CTGTCAGACCAAGTTTACTCATATATACTTTAGATTGATTTAAAACTTCATTTTTAATTTAAAAGGATCT
AGGTGAAGATCCTTTTTGATAATCTCATGACCAAAATCCCTTAACGTGAGTTTTCGTTCCACTGAGCGTC
AGACCCCGTAGAAAAGATCAAAGGATCTTCTTGAGATCCTTTTTTTCTGCGCGTAATCTGCTGCTTGCAA
ACAAAAAAACCACCGCTACCAGCGGTGGTTTGTTTGCCGGATCAAGAGCTACCAACTCTTTTTCCGAAGG
TAACTGGCTTCAGCAGAGCGCAGATACCAAATACTGTTCTTCTAGTGTAGCCGTAGTTAGGCCACCACTT
CAAGAACTCTGTAGCACCGCCTACATACCTCGCTCTGCTAATCCTGTTACCAGTGGCTGCTGCCAGTGGC
GATAAGTCGTGTCTTACCGGGTTGGACTCAAGACGATAGTTACCGGATAAGGCGCAGCGGTCGGGCTGAA
CGGGGGGTTCGTGCACACAGCCCAGCTTGGAGCGAACGACCTACACCGAACTGAGATACCTACAGCGTGA
GCTATGAGAAAGCGCCACGCTTCCCGAAGGGAGAAAGGCGGACAGGTATCCGGTAAGCGGCAGGGTCGGA
ACAGGAGAGCGCACGAGGGAGCTTCCAGGGGGAAACGCCTGGTATCTTTATAGTCCTGTCGGGTTTCGCC
ACCTCTGACTTGAGCGTCGATTTTTGTGATGCTCGTCAGGGGGGCGGAGCCTATGGAAAAACGCCAGCAA
CGCGGCCTTTTTACGGTTCCTGGCCTTTTGCTGGCCTTTTGCTCACATGTTCTTTCCTGCGTTATCCCCT
GATTCTGTGGATAACCGTATTACCGCCTTTGAGTGAGCTGATACCGCTCGCCGCAGCCGAACGACCGAGC
GCAGCGAGTCAGTGAGCGAGGAAGCGGAAGAGCGCCCAATACGCAAACCGCCTCTCCCCGCGCGTTGGCC
GATTCATTAATGCAGCTGGCACGACAGGTTTCCCGACTGGAAAGCGGGCAGTGAGCGCAACGCAATTAAT
GTGAGTTAGCTCACTCATTAGGCACCCCAGGCTTTACACTTTATGCTTCCGGCTCGTATGTTGTGTGGAA
TTGTGAGCGGATAACAATTTCACACAGGAAACAGCTATGACCATGATTACGCCAAGCTTGCATGCATTTA
AATCATTACGACCGAGATTCCCGGGTAATAACTGATATAATTAAATTGAAGC
Features (pLannotate 1.2.2; 16 found; start..end, strand, type, name):
     49..148     -  CDS            URA3 (fragment): orotidine-5'-phosphate decarboxylase, required for uracil biosynthesis; S. cerevisiae URA3; yeast auxotrophic marker, counterselectable with 5-fluoroorotic acid (5-FOA)
    159..812     -  promoter       GAL1,10 promoter: GAL1 and GAL10 genes of S. cerevisiae; divergent inducible promoter, regulated by Gal4
    833..1888    +  CDS            ERG20: FPPS_YEAST - Also known as BOT3, FDS1, FPP1. Experimental evidence at protein level: Swiss-Prot protein existence level 1. Catalyzes the sequential condensation of isopentenyl pyrophosphate with the allylic pyrophosphates, dimethylallyl pyrophosphate, and then with the resultant geranylpyrophosphate to the ultimate product farnesyl pyrophosphate. From Saccharomyces cerevisiae (strain ATCC 204508 / S288c) (Baker's yeast).
   1928..3583    +  CDS            TPSPS_POGCB: Experimental evidence at protein level: Swiss-Prot protein existence level 1. Involved in the biosynthesis of patchoulol. Produces also at least 13 additional sesquiterpene products, including alpha- and beta- patchoulene, alpha-bulnesene, seychellene, pogostol and alpha-guiaene. From Pogostemon cablin (Patchouli) (Mentha cablin).
   3883..4668    -  CDS            URA3: PYRF_YEAST - Experimental evidence at protein level: Swiss-Prot protein existence level 1. From Saccharomyces cerevisiae (strain ATCC 204508 / S288c) (Baker's yeast).
   4671..4834    -  promoter       URA3 promoter (fragment): S. cerevisiae URA3
   4841..4998    +  CDS            lacZα (fragment): LacZα fragment of β-galactosidase; lacZ fragment
   5004..5103    -  misc_feature   bom (fragment): basis of mobility region from pBR322
   5205..5240    -  CDS            rop (fragment): Rop protein, which maintains plasmids at low copy number; rop
   5335..5439    +  promoter       AmpR promoter: bla
   5440..6300    +  CDS            AmpR: β-lactamase; bla; confers resistance to ampicillin, carbenicillin, and related antibiotics
   6471..7059    +  rep_origin     ori: high-copy-number ColE1/pMB1/pBR322/pUC origin of replication
   7242..7334    +  CDS            lacI (fragment): lac repressor; lacI; The lac repressor binds to the lac operator to inhibit transcription in E. coli. This inhibition can be relieved by adding lactose or isopropyl-β-D-thiogalactopyranoside (IPTG).
   7347..7368    +  protein_bind   CAP binding site: CAP binding activates transcription in the presence of cAMP. E. coli catabolite activator protein
   7383..7413    +  promoter       lac promoter: promoter for the E. coli lac operon
   7421..7437    +  protein_bind   lac operator: The lac repressor binds to the lac operator to inhibit transcription in E. coli. This inhibition can be relieved by adding lactose or isopropyl-β-D-thiogalactopyranoside (IPTG). lac repressor encoded by lacI
