[The description below was written by a language model from this plasmid's Addgene catalogue record and pLannotate feature annotations shown in this document.]
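Description:
Linked Free PcPTS is a yeast integrative expression plasmid built on the pILGFPB5A backbone for metabolic engineering in Saccharomyces cerevisiae. No yeast replication origin (2μ or CEN/ARS) is annotated, consistent with its description as an integrating vector. It is propagated in E. coli through a high-copy ColE1/pUC-type origin with ampicillin resistance (AmpR, bla). The backbone also carries remnants of lac elements (lac promoter and operator, CAP site, lacZα and lacI fragments) and short bom and rop fragments. Yeast selection is by uracil prototrophy. The catalogue entry specifies a Kluyveromyces lactis URA3 marker, whereas the automated annotation labels the full-length URA3 reading frame and its promoter fragment by similarity to the S. cerevisiae gene. A second, short URA3 fragment lies next to the GAL promoter; the record does not explain its role.

The payload is a translational fusion of about 2.75 kb. It joins wild-type yeast farnesyl pyrophosphate synthase (ERG20) at the N-terminus, through a short flexible linker, to patchoulol synthase (PcPTS) from Pogostemon cablin. Expression comes from the GAL10 side of the divergent, Gal4-regulated GAL1,10 promoter. No terminator is annotated downstream of the fusion. ERG20 makes farnesyl pyrophosphate, the substrate that the synthase converts into patchoulol and related sesquiterpenes, so the fusion couples precursor supply physically to the terpene synthase. The associated study examined how fusing terpene synthases to other proteins relates to synthase accumulation and metabolic flux. The meaning of "Free" in the construct name is not stated in the record.
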