Addgene plasmid #182486: Linked Free PcPTS
Purpose: Yeast integrative plasmid for expressing fusion protein ERG20-PcPTS, with linker sequence AG4TGGA (GAL10 promoter). Contains uracil auxotrophic marker (K. lactis URA3)
Depositing lab: Claudia Vickers. Depositing organization: University of Queensland. Publication: Metabolic flux enhancement from the translational fusion of terpene synthases is linked to terpene synthase accumulation. Cheah LC, Liu L, Stark T, Plan MR, Peng B, Lu Z, Schenk G, Sainsbury F, Vickers CE. Metab Eng. 2023 May;77:143-151. doi: 10.1016/j.ymben.2023.03.012. Epub 2023 Mar 28. PubMed 36990382.
Backbone
  Vector backbone: pILGFPB5A
  Vector type: Yeast Expression, Synthetic Biology ; Metabolic engineering
  Selectable markers: URA3
Growth in bacteria
  Bacterial resistance: Ampicillin, 100 μg/mL
  Growth temperature: 37°C
  Growth strain: DH5alpha
  Copy number: High Copy
Gene/Insert
  Gene/Insert name: FPPS-PTS (alt name: ERG20-PTS, wtERG20-PcPTS, patchoulol synthase)
  Species: S. cerevisiae (budding yeast), Synthetic; Pogostemon cablin
  Insert size (bp): 2754
  Promoter: GAL10
  Cloning method: Gibson Cloning
  Sequencing primers: 5′ GTGGTAATGCCATGTAATATGATTATTAAAC; 3′ GCATTGGCACGGTGCAACAC
Terms and licenses: Academic/Nonprofit Terms; Industry Terms: Not Available to Industry
Depositor comments: Please visit https://www.biorxiv.org/content/10.1101/2022.11.08.515726v1 for bioRxiv preprint.
How to cite: Linked Free PcPTS was a gift from Claudia Vickers (Addgene plasmid # 182486 ; http://n2t.net/addgene:182486 ; RRID:Addgene_182486)
